>Addgene plasmid #22840 | pBMT-1 | depositor full sequence | sequence record 10477 | Author sequence
AACGAATTCAAGCTTGATATCATTCAGGACGAGCCTCAGACTCCAGCGTAACTGGACTGAAAACAAACTA
AAGCGCCCTTGTGGCGCTTTAGTTTTGTTCCGCTCATGATAATAATGGTTTCTTAGACGTCAGGTGGCAC
TTTTCGGGGAAATGTGCGCGCCCGCGTTCCTGCTGGCGCTGGGCCTGTTTCTGGCGCTGGACTTCCCGCT
GTTCCGTCAGCAGCTTTTCGCCCACGGCCTTGATGATCGCGGCGGCCTTGGCCTGCATATCCCGATTCAA
CGGCCCCAGGGCGTCCAGAACGGGCTTCAGGCGCTCCCGAAGGTCTCGGGCCGTCTCTTGGGCTTGATCG
GCCTTCTTGCGCATCTCACGCGCTCCTGCGGCGGCCTGTAGGGCAGGCTCATACCCCTGCCGAACCGCTT
TTGTCAGCCGGTCGGCCACGGCTTCCGGCGTCTCAACGCGCTTTGAGATTCCCAGCTTTTCGGCCAATCC
CTGCGGTGCATAGGCGCGTGGCTCGACCGCTTGCGGGCTGATGGTGACGTGGCCCACTGGTGGCCGCTCC
AGGGCCTCGTAGAACGCCTGAATGCGCGTGTGACGTGCCTTGCTGCCCTCGATGCCCCGTTGCAGCCCTA
GATCGGCCACAGCGGCCGCAAACGTGGTCTGGTCGCGGGTCATCTGCGCTTTGTTGCCGATGAACTCCTT
GGCCGACAGCCTGCCGTCCTGCGTCAGCGGCACCACGAACGCGGTCATGTGCGGGCTGGTTTCGTCACGG
TGGATGCTGGCCGTCACGATGCGATCCGCCCCGTACTTGTCCGCCAGCCACTTGTGCGCCTTCTCGAAGA
ACGCCGCCTGCTGTTCTTGGCTGGCCGACTTCCACCATTCCGGGCTGGCCGTCATGACGTACTCGACCGC
CAACACAGCGTCCTTGCGCCGCTTCTCTGGCAGCAACTCGCGCAGTCGGCCCATCGCTTCATCGGTGCTG
CTGGCCGCCCAGTGCTCGTTCTCTGGCGTCCTGCTGGCGTCAGCGTTGGGCGTCTCGCGCTCGCGGTAGG
CGTGCTTGAGACTGGCCGCCACGTTGCCCATTTTCGCCAGCTTCTTGCATCGCATGATCGCGTATGCCGC
CATGCCTGCCCCTCCCTTTTGGTGTCCAACCGGCTCGACGGGGGCAGCGCAAGGCGGTGCCTCCGGCGGG
CCACTCAATGCTTGAGTATACTCACTAGACTTTGCTTCGCAAAGTCGTGACCGCCTACGGCGGCTGCGGC
GCCCTACGGGCTTGCTCTCCGGGCTTCGCCCTGCGCGGTCGCTGCGCTCCCTTGCCAGCCCGTGGATATG
TGGACGATGGCCGCGAGCGGCCACCGGCTGGCTCGCTTCGCTCGGCCCGTGGACAACCCTGCTGGACAAG
CTGATGGACAGGCTGCGCCTGCCCACGAGCTTGACCACAGGGATTGCCCACCGGCTACCCAGCCTTCGAC
CACATACCCACCGGCTCCAACTGCGCGGCCTGCGGCCTTGCCCCATCAATTTTTTTAATTTTCTCTGGGG
AAAAGCCTCCGGCCTGCGGCCTGCGCGCTTCGCTTGCCGGTTGGACACCAAGTGGAAGGCGGGTCAAGGC
TCGCGCAGCGACCGCGCAGCGGCTTGGCCTTGACGCGCCTGGAACGACCCAAGCCTATGCGAGTGGGGGC
AGTCGAAGGCGAAGCCCGCCCGCCTGCCCCCCGAGCCTCACGGCGGCGAGTGCGGGGGTTCCAAGGGGGC
AGCGCCACCTTGGGCAAGGCCGAAGGCCGCGCAGTCGATCAACAAGCCCCGGAGGGGCCACTTTTTGCCG
GAGGGGGAGCCGCGCCGAAGGCGTGGGGGAACCCCGCAGGGGTGCCCTTCTTTGGGCACCAAAGAACTAG
ATATAGGGCGAAATGCGAAAGACTTAAAAATCAACAACTTAAAAAAGGGGGGTACGCAACAGCTCATTGC
GGCACCCCCCGCAATAGCTCATTGCGTAGGTTAAAGAAAATCTGTAATTGACTGCCACTTTTACGCAACG
CATAATTGTTGTCGCGCTGCCGAAAAGTTGCAGCTGATTGCGCATGGTGCCGCAACCGTGCGGCACCCTA
CCGCATGGAGATAAGCATGGCCACGCAGTCCAGAGAAATCGGCATTCAAGCCAAGAACAAGCCCGGTCAC
TGGGTGCAAACGGAACGCAAAGCGCATGAGGCGTGGGCCGGGCTTATTGCGAGGAAACCCACGGCGGCAA
TGCTGCTGCATCACCTCGTGGCGCAGATGGGCCACCAGAACGCCGTGGTGGTCAGCCAGAAGACACTTTC
CAAGCTCATCGGACGTTCTTTGCGGACGGTCCAATACGCAGTCAAGGACTTGGTGGCCGAGCGCTGGATC
TCCGTCGTGAAGCTCAACGGCCCCGGCACCGTGTCGGCCTACGTGGTCAATGACCGCGTGGCGTGGGGCC
AGCCCCGCGACCAGTTGCGCCTGTCGGTGTTCAGTGCCGCCGTGGTGGTTGATCACGACGACCAGGACGA
ATCGCTGTTGGGGCATGGCGACCTGCGCCGCATCCCGACCCTGTATCCGGGCGAGCAGCAACTACCGACC
GGCCCCGGCGAGGAGCCGCCCAGCCAGCCCGGCATTCCGGGCATGGAACCAGACCTGCCAGCCTTGACCG
AAACGGAGGAATGGGAACGGCGCGGGCAGCAGCGCCTGCCGATGCCCGATGAGCCGTGTTTTCTGGACGA
TGGCGAGCCGTTGGAGCCGCCGACACGGGTCACGCTGCCGCGCCGGTAGTACGTAAGAGGTTCCAACTTT
CACCATAATGAAATAAGATCACTACCGGGCGTATTTTTTGAGTTATCGAGATTTTCAGGAGCTAAGGAAG
CTAAAATGAGTATTCAACATTTCCGTGTCGCCCTTATTCCCTTTTTTGCGGCATTTTGCCTTCCTGTTTT
TGCTCACCCAGAAACGCTGGTGAAAGTAAAAGATGCTGAAGATCAGTTGGGTGCACGAGTGGGTTACATC
GAACTGGATCTCAACAGCGGTAAGATCCTTGAGAGTTTACGCCCCGAAGAACGTTTTCCAATGATGAGCA
CTTTTAAAGTTCTGCTATGTGGCGCGGTATTATCCCGTATTGACGCCGGGCAAGAGCAACTCGGTCGCCG
CATACACTATTCTCAGAATGACTTGGTTGAGTACTCACCAGTCACAGAAAAGCATCTCACGGATGGCATG
ACAGTAAGAGAATTATGCAGTGCTGCCATAACCATGAGTGATAACACTGCGGCCAACTTACTTCTGGCAA
CGATCGGAGGACCGAAGGAGCTAACCGCTTTTTTGCACAACATGGGGGATCATGTAACTCGCCTTGATCG
TTGGGAACCGGAGCTGAATGAAGCCATACCAAACGACGAGCGTGACACCACGATGCCTGTAGCAATGGCA
ACAACGTTGCGCAAACTATTAACTGGCGAACTACTTACTCTAGCTTCCCGGCAACAATTAATAGACTGGA
TGGAGGCGGATAAAGTTGCAGGATCACTTCTGCGCTCGGCCCTCCCGGCTGGCTGGTTTATTGCTGATAA
ATCTGGAGCCGGTGAGCGTGGGTCTCGCGGTATCATTGCAGCACTGGGGCCAGATGGTAAGCCCTCCCGC
ATCGTAGTTATCTACACGACGGGGAGTCAGGCAACTATGGATGAACGAAATAGACAGATCGCTGAGATAG
GTGCCTCACTGATTAAGCATTGGTAATGAGGATCCCCCTCAAGTCAAAAGCCTCCGGTCGGAGGCTTTTG
ACTTTCTGCTATGGAGGTCAGGTATGATTTAAATGGTCAGTATTGAGCGATATCTAGAGAATTCGTC
Features (pLannotate 1.2.2; 6 found; start..end, strand, type, name):
     60..96      -  terminator     soxR terminator: bidirectional E. coli soxR transcription terminator
   1347..2116    +  rep_origin     pBBR1 oriV: replication origin of the broad-host-range plasmid pBBR1 from Bordetella bronchiseptica; requires the pBBR1 Rep protein for replication
   2117..2779    +  CDS            pBBR1 Rep: replication protein for the broad-host-range plasmid pBBR1 from Bordetella bronchiseptica
   2781..2875    +  promoter       cat promoter (fragment): promoter of the E. coli cat gene encoding chloramphenicol acetyltransferase
   2876..3736    +  CDS            AmpR: β-lactamase; bla; confers resistance to ampicillin, carbenicillin, and related antibiotics
   3752..3783    -  terminator     tonB terminator: bidirectional E. coli tonB-P14 transcription terminator
