[The description below was written by a language model from this plasmid's Addgene catalogue record and pLannotate feature annotations shown in this document.]
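Description:
pBMT-1 is a small (3,847 bp) broad-host-range bacterial cloning vector, catalogued as a bacterial expression plasmid and described in work on vectors for stable genomic library construction. It carries no separate insert: the "insert" field simply repeats the vector name, so the record describes the empty backbone. Replication depends on the pBBR1 system from Bordetella bronchiseptica, with the pBBR1 oriV lying immediately upstream of the gene for the pBBR1 Rep protein that the origin requires. Because the plasmid supplies its own replication protein, this replicon can generally be maintained in many Gram-negative species as well as E. coli. The copy number is listed as unknown.

Selection is by ampicillin, through a β-lactamase (AmpR) coding sequence that sits directly downstream of a fragment of the cat gene promoter, which appears to drive its expression in place of the native bla promoter. Two bidirectional E. coli transcription terminators are annotated, the tonB terminator just after AmpR and the soxR terminator a short distance further around the circle. XbaI and EcoRV are given as the cloning sites, but their positions are not annotated. If they lie between the two terminators, as the layout suggests, the terminators would insulate cloned DNA from vector transcription and block read-through from inserts into the replication and resistance functions, a design that favours stable maintenance of library fragments. No dedicated promoter for insert expression is annotated, and roughly 1.2 kb between the soxR terminator and the origin has no assigned feature. The record supports use as a backbone for building genomic libraries that can be moved between diverse bacterial hosts.
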