Addgene plasmid #22840: pBMT-1
Depositing lab: Ryan Gill. Depositing organization: University of Colorado, Boulder. Publication: Broad host range vectors for stable genomic library construction. Lynch MD, Gill RT. Biotechnol Bioeng. 2006 May 5. 94(1):151-8. 10.1002/bit.20836 PubMed 16496398.
Backbone
  Vector backbone: pBMT-1[
  Backbone size w/o insert (bp): 3847
  Vector type: Bacterial Expression
Growth in bacteria
  Bacterial resistance: Ampicillin, 100 μg/mL
  Growth temperature: 37°C
  Growth strain: DH5alpha
  Copy number: Unknown
Gene/Insert
  Gene/Insert name: pBMT-1
  Cloning method: Restriction Enzyme; 5′ cloning site XbaI (unknown if destroyed); 3′ cloning site EcoRV (unknown if destroyed)
  Sequencing primers: 5′ aaatggtcag tattgagcga
Terms and licenses: Academic/Nonprofit Terms; Industry Terms: Not Available to Industry
How to cite: pBMT-1 was a gift from Ryan Gill (Addgene plasmid # 22840 ; http://n2t.net/addgene:22840 ; RRID:Addgene_22840)
