>Addgene plasmid #22840 | pBMT-1 | addgene partial sequence | sequence record 28845 | 22840 with pBMT-1-5 5'-aaatggtcagtattgagcga
AGCTTGATATCATTCAGGACGAGCCTCAGACTCCAGCGTAACTGGACTGAAAACAAACTAAAGCGCCCTT
GTGGCGCTTTAGTTTTGTTCCGCTCATGATAATAATGGTTTCTTAGACGTCAGGTGGCACTTTTCGGGGA
AATGTGCGCGCCCGCGTTCCTGCTGGCGCTGGGCCTGTTTCTGGCGCTGGACTTCCCGCTGTTCCGTCAG
CAGCTTTTCGCCCACGGCCTTGATGATCGCGGCGGCCTTGGCCTGCATATCCCGATTCAACGGCCCCAGG
GCGTCCAGAACGGGCTTCAGGCGCTCCCGAAGGTCTCGGGCCGTCTCTTGGGCTTGATCGGCCTTCTTGC
GCATCTCACGCGCTCCTGCGGCGGCCTGTAGGGCAGGCTCATACCCCTGCCGAACCGCTTTTGTCAGCCG
GTCGGCCACGGCTTCCGGCGTCTCAACGCGCTTTGAGATTCCCAGCTTTTCGGCCAATCCCTGCGGTGCA
TAGGCGCGTGGCTCGACCGCTTGCGGGCTGATGGTGACGTGGCCCACTGGTGGCCGCTCCAGGGCCTCGT
AGAACGCCTGAATGCGCGTGTGACGTGCCTTGCTGCCCTCGATGCCCCGTTGCAGCCCTAGATCGGCCAC
AGCGGCCGCAAACGTGGTCTGGTCGCG
